>Addgene plasmid #86627 | pHaloTag-PS(RA) | addgene full sequence | sequence record 173581 | Addgene NGS Result
GAAAAGATCAAAGGATCTTCTTGAGATCCTTTTTTTCTGCGCGTAATCTGCTGCTTGCAAACAAAAAAAC
CACCGCTACCAGCGGTGGTTTGTTTGCCGGATCAAGAGCTACCAACTCTTTTTCCGAAGGTAACTGGCTT
CAGCAGAGCGCAGATACCAAATACTGTTCTTCTAGTGTAGCCGTAGTTAGGCCACCACTTCAAGAACTCT
GTAGCACCGCCTACATACCTCGCTCTGCTAATCCTGTTACCAGTGGCTGCTGCCAGTGGCGATAAGTCGT
GTCTTACCGGGTTGGACTCAAGACGATAGTTACCGGATAAGGCGCAGCGGTCGGGCTGAACGGGGGGTTC
GTGCACACAGCCCAGCTTGGAGCGAACGACCTACACCGAACTGAGATACCTACAGCGTGAGCTATGAGAA
AGCGCCACGCTTCCCGAAGGGAGAAAGGCGGACAGGTATCCGGTAAGCGGCAGGGTCGGAACAGGAGAGC
GCACGAGGGAGCTTCCAGGGGGAAACGCCTGGTATCTTTATAGTCCTGTCGGGTTTCGCCACCTCTGACT
TGAGCGTCGATTTTTGTGATGCTCGTCAGGGGGGCGGAGCCTATGGAAAAACGCCAGCAACGCGGCCTTT
TTACGGTTCCTGGCCTTTTGCTGGCCTTTTGCTCACATGTTCTTTCCTGCGTTATCCCCTGATTCTGTGG
ATAACCGTATTACCGCCATGCATTAGTTATTAATAGTAATCAATTACGGGGTCATTAGTTCATAGCCCAT
ATATGGAGTTCCGCGTTACATAACTTACGGTAAATGGCCCGCCTGGCTGACCGCCCAACGACCCCCGCCC
ATTGACGTCAATAATGACGTATGTTCCCATAGTAACGCCAATAGGGACTTTCCATTGACGTCAATGGGTG
GAGTATTTACGGTAAACTGCCCACTTGGCAGTACATCAAGTGTATCATATGCCAAGTACGCCCCCTATTG
ACGTCAATGACGGTAAATGGCCCGCCTGGCATTATGCCCAGTACATGACCTTATGGGACTTTCCTACTTG
GCAGTACATCTACGTATTAGTCATCGCTATTACCATGGTGATGCGGTTTTGGCAGTACATCAATGGGCGT
GGATAGCGGTTTGACTCACGGGGATTTCCAAGTCTCCACCCCATTGACGTCAATGGGAGTTTGTTTTGGC
ACCAAAATCAACGGGACTTTCCAAAATGTCGTAACAACTCCGCCCCATTGACGCAAATGGGCGGTAGGCG
TGTACGGTGGGAGGTCTATATAAGCAGAGCTGGTTTAGTGAACCGTCAGATCCGCTAGCAAAGCCACCAT
GGCAGAAATCGGTACTGGCTTTCCATTCGACCCCCATTATGTGGAAGTCCTGGGCGAGCGCATGCACTAC
GTCGATGTTGGTCCGCGCGATGGCACCCCTGTGCTGTTCCTGCACGGTAACCCGACCTCCTCCTACGTGT
GGCGCAACATCATCCCGCATGTTGCACCGACCCATCGCTGCATTGCTCCAGACCTGATCGGTATGGGCAA
ATCCGACAAACCAGACCTGGGTTATTTCTTCGACGACCACGTCCGCTTCATGGATGCCTTCATCGAAGCC
CTGGGTCTGGAAGAGGTCGTCCTGGTCATTCACGACTGGGGCTCCGCTCTGGGTTTCCACTGGGCCAAGC
GCAATCCAGAGCGCGTCAAAGGTATTGCATTTATGGAGTTCATCCGCCCTATCCCGACCTGGGACGAATG
GCCAGAATTTGCCCGCGAGACCTTCCAGGCCTTCCGCACCACCGACGTCGGCCGCAAGCTGATCATCGAT
CAGAACGTTTTTATCGAGGGTACGCTGCCGATGGGTGTCGTCCGCCCGCTGACTGAAGTCGAGATGGACC
ATTACCGCGAGCCGTTCCTGAATCCTGTTGACCGCGAGCCACTGTGGCGCTTCCCAAACGAGCTGCCAAT
CGCCGGTGAGCCAGCGAACATCGTCGCGCTGGTCGAAGAATACATGGACTGGCTGCACCAGTCCCCTGTC
CCGAAGCTGCTGTTCTGGGGCACCCCAGGCGTTCTGATCCCACCGGCCGAAGCCGCTCGCCTGGCCAAAA
GCCTGCCTAACTGCAAGGCTGTGGACATCGGCCCGGGTCTGAATCTGCTGCAAGAAGACAACCCGGACCT
GATCGGCAGCGAGATCGCGCGCTGGCTGTCGACGCTCGAGATTTCCGGCTCCGGACTCAGATCTCGAGCT
GTTGAACTAGATCCTGAGTTTGAACCTCGTGCCGCAGAGCGTGCTTACGCCTTCGGACACTAAGAATTCT
GCAGTCGACGGTACCGCGGGCCCGGGATCCACCGGATCTAGATAACTGATCATAATCAGCCATACCACAT
TTGTAGAGGTTTTACTTGCTTTAAAAAACCTCCCACACCTCCCCCTGAACCTGAAACATAAAATGAATGC
AATTGTTGTTGTTAACTTGTTTATTGCAGCTTATAATGGTTACAAATAAAGCAATAGCATCACAAATTTC
ACAAATAAAGCATTTTTTTCACTGCATTCTAGTTGTGGTTTGTCCAAACTCATCAATGTATCTTAACGCG
TAAATTGTAAGCGTTAATATTTTGTTAAAATTCGCGTTAAATTTTTGTTAAATCAGCTCATTTTTTAACC
AATAGGCCGAAATCGGCAAAATCCCTTATAAATCAAAAGAATAGACCGAGATAGGGT
[37 nt withheld, positions 2718-2754]
AAAGAACGTGGACTCCAACGTCAAAGG
[49 nt withheld, positions 2782-2830]
T
[91 nt withheld, positions 2832-2922]
G
[124 nt withheld, positions 2924-3047]
CAGGTGGCACTTTTCGGGGAAATGTGCGCGGAACCCCTATTTGTTTATTTTTCTAAATACATTCAAATAT
GTATCCGCTCATGAGACAATAACCCTGATAAATGCTTCAATAATATTGAAAAAGGAAGAGTCCTGAGGCG
GAAAGAACCAGCTGTGGAATGTGTGTCAGTTAGGGTGTGGAAAGTCCCCAGGCTCCCCAGCAGGCAGAAG
TATGCAAAGCATGCATCTCAATTAGTCAGCAACCAGGTGTGGAAAGTCCCCAGGCTCCCCAGCAGGCAGA
AGTATGCAAAGCATGCATCTCAATTAGTCAGCAACCATAGTCCCGCCCCTAACTCCGCCCATCCCGCCCC
TAACTCCGCCCAGTTCCGCCCATTCTCCGCCCCATGGCTGACTAATTTTTTTTATTTATGCAGAGGCCGA
GGCCGCCTCGGCCTCTGAGCTATTCCAGAAGTAGTGAGGAGGCTTTTTTGGAGGCCTAGGCTTTTGCAAA
GATCGATCAAGAGACAGGATGAGGATCGTTTCGCATGATTGAACAAGATGGATTGCACGCAGGTTCTCCG
GCCGCTTGGGTGGAGAGGCTATTCGGCTATGACTGGGCACAACAGACAATCGGCTGCTCTGATGCCGCCG
TGTTCCGGCTGTCAGCGCAGGGGCGCCCGGTTCTTTTTGTCAAGACCGACCTGTCCGGTGCCCTGAATGA
ACTGCAAGACGAGGCAGCGCGGCTATCGTGGCTGGCCACGACGGGCGTTCCTTGCGCAGCTGTGCTCGAC
GTTGTCACTGAAGCGGGAAGGGACTGGCTGCTATTGGGCGAAGTGCCGGGGCAGGATCTCCTGTCATCTC
ACCTTGCTCCTGCCGAGAAAGTATCCATCATGGCTGATGCAATGCGGCGGCTGCATACGCTTGATCCGGC
TACCTGCCCATTCGACCACCAAGCGAAACATCGCATCGAGCGAGCACGTACTCGGATGGAAGCCGGTCTT
GTCGATCAGGATGATCTGGACGAAGAGCATCAGGGGCTCGCGCCAGCCGAACTGTTCGCCAGGCTCAAGG
CGAGCATGCCCGACGGCGAGGATCTCGTCGTGACCCATGGCGATGCCTGCTTGCCGAATATCATGGTGGA
AAATGGCCGCTTTTCTGGATTCATCGACTGTGGCCGGCTGGGTGTGGCGGACCGCTATCAGGACATAGCG
TTGGCTACCCGTGATATTGCTGAAGAGCTTGGCGGCGAATGGGCTGACCGCTTCCTCGTGCTTTACGGTA
TCGCCGCTCCCGATTCGCAGCGCATCGCCTTCTATCGCCTTCTTGACGAGTTCTTCTGAGCGGGACTCTG
GGGTTCGAAATGACCGACCAAGCGACGCCCAACCTGCCATCACGAGATTTCGATTCCACCGCCGCCTTCT
ATGAAAGGTTGGGCTTCGGAATCGTTTTCCGGGACGCCGGCTGGATGATCCTCCAGCGCGGGGATCTCAT
GCTGGAGTTCTTCGCCCACCCTAGGGGGAGGCTAACTGAAACACGGAAGGAGACAATACCGGAAGGAACC
CGCGCTATGACGGCAATAAAAAGACAGAATAAAACGCACGGTGTTGGGTCGTTTGTTCATAAACGCGGGG
TTCGGTCCCAGGGCTGGCACTCTGTCGATACCCCACCGAGACCCCATTGGGGCCAATACGCCCGCGTTTC
TTCCTTTTCCCCACCCCACCCCCCAAGTTCGGGTGAAGGCCCAGGGCTCGCAGCCAACGTCGGGGCGGCA
GGCCCTGCCATAGCCTCAGGTTACTCATATATACTTTAGATTGATTTAAAACTTCATTTTTAATTTAAAA
GGATCTAGGTGAAGATCCTTTTTGATAATCTCATGACCAAAATCCCTTAACGTGAGTTTTCGTTCCACTG
AGCGTCAGACCCCGTA
Features (pLannotate 1.2.2; 15 found; start..end, strand, type, name):
     21..609     +  rep_origin     ori: high-copy-number ColE1/pMB1/pBR322/pUC origin of replication
    784..1087    +  enhancer       CMV enhancer: human cytomegalovirus immediate early enhancer
   1088..1291    +  promoter       CMV promoter: human cytomegalovirus (CMV) immediate early promoter
   1329..2219    +  CDS            HaloTag®: modified bacterial dehalogenase that forms covalent bonds with chloroalkane derivatives
   2220..2240    +  misc_feature   MCS (fragment): multiple cloning site
   2304..2340    +  misc_feature   MCS (fragment): multiple cloning site
   2357..2441    +  CDS            large T antigen (fragment): large T antigen from SV40 (simian virus 40)
   2464..2585    +  polyA_signal   SV40 poly(A) signal: SV40 polyadenylation signal
   2619..3047    -  rep_origin     f1 ori (sequence partly withheld): f1 bacteriophage origin of replication; arrow indicates direction of (+) strand synthesis
   3074..3178    +  promoter       AmpR promoter: bla
   3180..3537    +  promoter       SV40 promoter: SV40 enhancer and early promoter
   3572..4366    +  CDS            NeoR/KanR: aminoglycoside phosphotransferase from Tn5; aph(3')-II (or nptII); confers resistance to neomycin, kanamycin, and G418 (Geneticin®)
   4387..4539    +  CDS            ble (fragment): BLE_KLEPN - Experimental evidence at protein level: Swiss-Prot protein existence level 1. Binding protein with a strong affinity to the bleomycin family of antibiotics. Binds to CL990; an antimitotic-antibiotic compound. From Klebsiella pneumoniae.
   4598..4645    +  polyA_signal   HSV TK poly(A) signal: herpes simplex virus thymidine kinase polyadenylation signal (Cole and Stacy, 1985)
   4736..4752    -  polyA_signal   bGH poly(A) signal (fragment): bovine growth hormone polyadenylation signal
