[The description below was written by a language model from this plasmid's Addgene catalogue record and pLannotate feature annotations shown in this document.]
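Description:
pHaloTag-PS(RA) is a 4,953-nt mammalian expression plasmid built on the pHaloTag-C1 backbone, a C1-style vector in which the fusion partner is cloned downstream of the tag. It replicates in E. coli from a high-copy ColE1/pUC-type origin and also carries an f1 phage origin. Selection relies on a single NeoR/KanR (Tn5 aminoglycoside phosphotransferase) gene placed behind tandem bacterial (bla-type) and SV40 enhancer/early promoters and terminated by an HSV TK polyadenylation signal. This gives kanamycin resistance in bacteria and could allow G418 selection in mammalian cells. Short annotated fragments of ble, SV40 large T antigen and a bGH poly(A) signal appear to be residual backbone sequence matches rather than functional parts.

The expression cassette is driven by the human CMV immediate-early enhancer and promoter and ends in an SV40 poly(A) signal. It encodes HaloTag, a modified bacterial dehalogenase that bonds covalently to chloroalkane ligands. The tag is followed by a short insert lying between two multiple-cloning-site remnants, which the feature table does not annotate separately. According to the catalogue entry, this insert is an Akt pseudosubstrate peptide in which the arginine at the P-3 position has been changed to alanine, so the peptide is fused to the C-terminus of HaloTag. The record does not state the functional consequence of the substitution, although the P-3 arginine is generally a key determinant of Akt substrate recognition, which suggests use as a binding-impaired comparison for a wild-type pseudosubstrate probe. The associated study concerns restriction of Akt activity to cellular membranes by PI(3,4,5)P3, and the HaloTag would allow fluorescent labelling or capture of the expressed peptide in mammalian cells.
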