Addgene plasmid #86627: pHaloTag-PS(RA)
Purpose: Expresses Akt pseudosubstrate (P-3 RA) mutant tagged with a HaloTag
Depositing lab: Thomas Leonard & Ivan Yudushkin. Depositing organization: Medical University of Vienna. Publication: PI(3,4,5)P3 Engagement Restricts Akt Activity to Cellular Membranes. Ebner M, Lucic I, Leonard TA, Yudushkin I. Mol Cell. 2017 Feb 2;65(3):416-431.e6. doi: 10.1016/j.molcel.2016.12.028. PubMed 28157504.
Backbone
  Vector backbone: pHaloTag-C1
  Vector type: Mammalian Expression
Growth in bacteria
  Bacterial resistance: Kanamycin, 50 μg/mL
  Growth temperature: 37°C
  Growth strain: DH5alpha
  Copy number: High Copy
Gene/Insert
  Gene/Insert name: HaloTag-PS(RA) (alt names: PS(RA): Akt pseudosubstrate with R in p-3 position mutated to A (VELDPEFERPRAAERAYAFGH); HaloTag: Promega HaloTag)
Terms and licenses: Academic/Nonprofit Terms; Industry Terms: Not Available to Industry
How to cite: pHaloTag-PS(RA) was a gift from Thomas Leonard & Ivan Yudushkin (Addgene plasmid # 86627 ; http://n2t.net/addgene:86627 ; RRID:Addgene_86627)
